Addgene plasmid #222684: pLJM1-TSC22D2-Cterm-N-FLAG
Purpose: overexpressing C-terminus truncation of TSC22D2 with N-terminal FLAG
Depositing lab: Jason Moffat. Depositing organization: Hospital for Sick Children. Publication: The TSC22D, WNK, and NRBP gene families exhibit functional buffering and evolved with Metazoa for cell volume regulation. Xiao YX, Lee SY, Aguilera-Uribe M, Samson R, Au A, Khanna Y, Liu Z, Cheng R, Aulakh K, Wei J, Farias AG, Reilly T, Birkadze S, Habsid A, Brown KR, Chan K, Mero P, Huang JQ, Billmann M, Rahman M, Myers C, Andrews BJ, Youn JY, Yip CM, Rotin D, Derry WB, Forman-Kay JD, Moses AM, Pritisanac I, Gingras AC, Moffat J. Cell Rep. 2024 Jul 23;43(7):114417. doi: 10.1016/j.celrep.2024.114417. Epub 2024 Jul 8. PubMed 38980795.
Backbone
  Vector backbone: pLJM1
  Vector type: Mammalian Expression, Lentiviral
  Selectable markers: Puromycin
Growth in bacteria
  Bacterial resistance: Ampicillin, 100 μg/mL
  Growth temperature: 37°C
  Growth strain: NEB Stable
  Copy number: High Copy
Gene/Insert
  Gene/Insert name: TSC22D2
  Species: H. sapiens (human)
  Mutation: TSC22D2 C-terminus truncation
  Entrez Gene: TSC22D2 (a.k.a. TILZ4a, TILZ4b, TILZ4c)
  Tag / fusion protein: FLAG (N terminal on insert)
  Cloning method: Restriction Enzyme; 5′ cloning site Unknown (unknown if destroyed)
Terms and licenses: Academic/Nonprofit Terms; Industry Terms: Not Available to Industry
How to cite: pLJM1-TSC22D2-Cterm-N-FLAG was a gift from Jason Moffat (Addgene plasmid # 222684 ; http://n2t.net/addgene:222684 ; RRID:Addgene_222684)
