[The description below was written by a language model from this plasmid's Addgene catalogue record and pLannotate feature annotations shown in this document.]
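Description:
pLJM1-TSC22D2-Cterm-N-FLAG is a lentiviral mammalian expression plasmid built on the pLJM1 backbone for overexpressing a truncated form of human TSC22D2 carrying an N-terminal FLAG epitope. The catalogue describes the insert as a "C-terminus truncation", and the feature table annotates a partial TSC22D2 coding sequence of about 1.6 kb fused directly downstream of the FLAG tag. The record does not give residue boundaries or make explicit whether the C-terminal region is the part retained or the part removed. Expression is driven by the CMV immediate-early enhancer/promoter. A residual fragment of a U6 promoter lies just upstream, but no small-RNA cassette is annotated with it.

The transfer cassette has the layout of a self-inactivating HIV-1 vector. An RSV promoter fused to a truncated 5' LTR drives genomic RNA production in packaging cells. It is followed by the Ψ packaging signal with a gag fragment and the Rev response element for nuclear export. A cPPT/CTS element, which aids nuclear import of the provirus, sits between the transgene and the selection cassette, and the vector ends in a ΔU3 3' LTR that inactivates LTR promoter activity after integration. A human PGK promoter drives the puromycin N-acetyltransferase gene, allowing selection of stably transduced cells. Packaging functions are not encoded on the plasmid and must be supplied in trans.

In bacteria the plasmid is maintained at high copy through a ColE1/pUC-type origin with ampicillin resistance. It also carries an f1 origin, an SV40 origin and poly(A) signal, and lac and T3/T7 promoter remnants. The associated publication concerns the TSC22D, WNK and NRBP gene families in cell volume regulation, so the construct likely serves domain-function studies of TSC22D2.
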