Features (pLannotate 1.2.2; 30 found; start..end, strand, type, name):
     63..84      -  rep_origin     SV40 ori (fragment): SV40 origin of replication
    103..224     -  polyA_signal   SV40 poly(A) signal: SV40 polyadenylation signal
    296..529     -  LTR            3' LTR (ΔU3): self-inactivating 3' long terminal repeat (LTR) from HIV-1
    531..614     -  CDS            nef (fragment): NEF_HV1Z2 - Experimental evidence at protein level: Swiss-Prot protein existence level 1. Extracellular Nef protein targets CD4(+) T-lymphocytes for apoptosis by interacting with CXCR4 surface receptors. From Human immunodeficiency virus type 1 group M subtype D (isolate Z2/CDC-Z34) (HIV-1).
    657..1256    -  CDS            PuroR: puromycin N-acetyltransferase; pac from Streptomyces alboniger; confers resistance to puromycin
   1278..1788    -  promoter       hPGK promoter: human phosphoglycerate kinase 1 promoter
   1837..1954    -  misc_feature   cPPT/CTS: central polypurine tract and central termination sequence of HIV-1
   1999..3591    -  CDS            TSC22D2 (fragment): T22D2_HUMAN - Also known as KIAA0669, TILZ4. Experimental evidence at protein level: Swiss-Prot protein existence level 1. From Homo sapiens (Human).
   3592..3612    -  CDS            FLAG (fragment): FLAG® epitope tag, followed by an enterokinase cleavage site
   3647..3850    -  promoter       CMV promoter: human cytomegalovirus (CMV) immediate early promoter
   3851..3985    -  enhancer       CMV enhancer (fragment): human cytomegalovirus immediate early enhancer; contains an 18-bp deletion relative to the standard CMV enhancer
   3976..4159    -  promoter       U6 promoter (fragment): RNA polymerase III promoter for human U6 snRNA
   4209..4309    -  CDS            Rev (fragment): human immunodeficiency virus 1 (HIV-1) Rev protein; rev; enhances nuclear export of unspliced and incompletely spliced viral mRNAs
   4686..4919    -  misc_feature   RRE: The Rev response element (RRE) of HIV-1 allows for Rev-dependent mRNA export from the nucleus to the cytoplasm.
   5065..5428    -  CDS            HIV-1 gag (fragment): gag protein from human immunodeficiency virus 1; gag
   5412..5537    -  misc_feature   HIV-1 Ψ: packaging signal of human immunodeficiency virus type 1
   5584..5764    -  LTR            5' LTR (truncated): truncated 5' long terminal repeat (LTR) from HIV-1
   5765..5991    -  promoter       RSV promoter: Rous sarcoma virus enhancer/promoter
   6019..6037    -  promoter       T3 promoter: promoter for bacteriophage T3 RNA polymerase
   6082..6098    -  protein_bind   lac operator: The lac repressor binds to the lac operator to inhibit transcription in E. coli. This inhibition can be relieved by adding lactose or isopropyl-β-D-thiogalactopyranoside (IPTG). lac repressor encoded by lacI
   6106..6136    -  promoter       lac promoter: promoter for the E. coli lac operon
   6151..6172    -  protein_bind   CAP binding site: CAP binding activates transcription in the presence of cAMP. E. coli catabolite activator protein
   6185..6277    -  CDS            lacI (fragment): lac repressor; lacI; The lac repressor binds to the lac operator to inhibit transcription in E. coli. This inhibition can be relieved by adding lactose or isopropyl-β-D-thiogalactopyranoside (IPTG).
   6460..7048    -  rep_origin     ori: high-copy-number ColE1/pMB1/pBR322/pUC origin of replication
   7219..8079    -  CDS            AmpR: β-lactamase; bla; confers resistance to ampicillin, carbenicillin, and related antibiotics
   8080..8184    -  promoter       AmpR promoter: bla
   8237..8665    -  rep_origin     f1 ori (sequence partly withheld): f1 bacteriophage origin of replication; arrow indicates direction of (+) strand synthesis
   8670..8825    -  CDS            lacZα (fragment): LacZα fragment of β-galactosidase; lacZ fragment
   8833..8851    +  promoter       T7 promoter: promoter for bacteriophage T7 RNA polymerase
   8872..63      -  rep_origin     SV40 ori (across the origin): SV40 origin of replication
>Addgene plasmid #222684 | pLJM1-TSC22D2-Cterm-N-FLAG | addgene full sequence | sequence record 448299 | Addgene NGS Result
AAAAAAAATTAGTCAGCCATGGGGCGGAGAATGGGCGGAACTGGGCGGAGTTAGGGGCGGGATGGGCGGA
GTTAGGGGCGGGATAGCTAGAGCCAGACATGATAAGATACATTGATGAGTTTGGACAAACCACAACTAGA
ATGCAGTGAAAAAAATGCTTTATTTGTGAAATTTGTGATGCTATTGCTTTATTTGTAACCATTATAAGCT
GCAATAAACAAGTTCCTCTCACTCTCTGATATTCATTTCTTTGCAAGTTATAAATACTGAATAATAAGAT
GACATGAACTACTACTGCTAGAGATTTTCCACACTGACTAAAAGGGTCTGAGGGATCTCTAGTTACCAGA
GTCACACAACAGACGGGCACACACTACTTGAAGCACTCAAGGCAAGCTTTATTGAGGCTTAAGCAGTGGG
TTCCCTAGTTAGCCAGAGAGCTCCCAGGCTCAGATCTGGTCTAACCAGAGAGACCCAGTACAAGCAAAAA
GCAGATCTTGTCTTCGTTGGGAGTGAATTAGCCCTTCCAGTCCCCCCTTTTCTTTTAAAAAGTGGCTAAG
ATCTACAGCTGCCTTGTAAGTCATTGGTCTTAAAGGTACCGATGCATGGGGTCGTGCGCTCCTTTCGGTC
GGGCGCTGCGGGTCGTGGGGCGGGCGTCAGGCACCGGGCTTGCGGGTCATGCACCAGGTGCGCGGTCCTT
CGGGCACCTCGACGTCGGCGGTGACGGTGAAGCCGAGCCGCTCGTAGAAGGGGAGGTTGCGGGGCGCGGA
GGTCTCCAGGAAGGCGGGCACCCCGGCGCGCTCGGCCGCCTCCACTCCGGGGAGCACGACGGCGCTGCCC
AGACCCTTGCCCTGGTGGTCGGGCGAGACGCCGACGGTGGCCAGGAACCACGCGGGCTCCTTGGGCCGGT
GCGGCGCCAGGAGGCCTTCCATCTGTTGCTGCGCGGCCAGCCGGGAACCGCTCAACTCGGCCATGCGCGG
GCCGATCTCGGCGAACACCGCCCCCGCTTCGACGCTCTCCGGCGTGGTCCAGACCGCCACCGCGGCGCCG
TCGTCCGCGACCCACACCTTGCCGATGTCGAGCCCGACGCGCGTGAGGAAGAGTTCTTGCAGCTCGGTGA
CCCGCTCGATGTGGCGGTCCGGATCGACGGTGTGGCGCGTGGCGGGGTAGTCGGCGAACGCGGCGGCGAG
GGTGCGTACGGCCCTGGGGACGTCGTCGCGGGTGGCGAGGCGCACCGTGGGCTTGTACTCGGTCATGGTA
AGCTCCGGTGGATCCCCCTGGGGAGAGAGGTCGGTGATTCGGTCAACGAGGGAGCCGACTGCCGACGTGC
GCTCCGGAGGCTTGCAGAATGCGGAACACCGCGCGGGCAGGAACAGGGCCCACACTACCGCCCCACACCC
CGCCTCCCGCACCGCCCCTTCCCGGCCGCTGCTCTCGGCGCGCCCTGCTGAGCAGCCGCTATTGGCCACA
GCCCATCGCGGTCGGCGCGCTGCCATTGCTCCCTGGCGCTGTCCGTCTGCGAGGGTACTAGTGAGACGTG
CGGCTTCCGTTTGTCACGTCCGGCACGCCGCGAACCGCAAGGAACCTTCCCGACTTAGGGGCGGAGCAGG
AAGCGTCGCCGGGGGGCCCACAAGGGTAGCGGCGAAGATCCGGGTGACGCTGCGAACGGACGTGAAGAAT
GTGCGAGACCCAGGGTCGGCGCCGCTGCGTTTCCCGGAACCACGCCCAGAGCAGCCGCGTCCCTGCGCAA
ACCCAGGGCTGCCTTGGAAAAGGCGCAACCCCAACCCCCTCGAGCCGCGGCCAAAGTGGATCTCTGCTGT
CCCTGTAATAAACCCGAAAATTTTGAATTTTTGTAATTTGTTTTTGTAATTCTTTAGTTTGTATGTCTGT
TGCTATTATGTCTACTATTCTTTCCCCTGCACTGTACCCCCCAATCCCCCCTTTTCTTTTAAAATTGTGG
ATGAATACTGCCATTTGTCTCGAGGTCGAGAATTCTTATGCTGAGGAGACATTCGGCTGCTGTGGAGGTT
GCGTTGGCTGCGGAGGCTGTGCTATCACTGCTTGCTGTTGAGAAGTGCTACCAGGATTGGCCTGTTGGGT
TGGGAGTTGGGATAATTGATCATTGCTTGAAAGAGATTTTAACAGTGCATTTTCTCGTTCAAGTAAAGAG
TTTCTTTCAACTAATTCTTTTATTTGTTCCTTTAAAACTTCCACTTCTTCTCTTACTGCATACATCAAAT
GGCTTTTCACCAGATCCATTGCTTGTTCTATTTTGTTGTCAATGGCTACAACACCTCCCCCAGATGCACT
ATCCCAGAGGCTCTTTGATTCCTTTAACGTGTTCAAATGGAACGCTTGGTAGAAAGCAGTTGAAGGATTC
CTGTCTTCATCACCATCAACAGGAATAGCTATGCTGAATACAGAGGTGGCCAGACTGTTCATAGGTGTTA
ACTGAAGGGGGTTTGCCAGGGAATCTGCAACAGGCGGCTTCACAACAGGCTTATTTTCAGCAATGAGAGA
AAGTGGTGGTTGAGGTAGGGGTTCTGATTTTCTTCTAGTATCGTCGACTTGCCCGACTAAAGGCTGGGTC
TGAGTTTGAAACTGGCTTAGGTCAGACTGTGGTAGACTTGTTGGTGCGCTGTGTGTGCCTGGCGCTAAGG
GCAGCCCAACATGCTGGATTATGCTGCTGCTCCTGCTGACTGGCGTATGGCTGCTCAGCTGTTGCGACTG
GGCCAGAGGCGCGGGTACATTTGGCATAGTAACAGAAGTGGTAGACACACTAGGCACGCTTGGAGCGGGC
ACGGCTGCAGGCACGTTTGGAACTCCGGGCACCACGGCGTGAGGGCCACCAGGTACGGCTGACAGCGGAC
CACTGCCACCCATCTGCGGCGGAGGCACGGACTGGGGCTGCCCAGCCCCGGCAGGACCGAGGCACGGCTG
CACCACGCCTCCCACAGTAGCCGGGGGCACTCCAGTCGGCTGACAAGGCGCGACCTGCCCGCCTTGCGCT
GGTCCCGTCCGGGGGGCCATGGCTTCGCTGGGCTGGGAAGACGCGCCCATGAGCTGCGCGCCCACCGAGG
AAGCATTCTGGCCGGTGCCCACGGGAAGGGTGGCCGCCGTGGCGGGGCTCGCTGCGGCGCCGGTGGACGA
GGGCTGCGCGGGGCTTGGCGGCTGCAGGCCGGCCACGTGCTGCTGCAGGTACTCACTCTGGCCGGAGGGC
TGGACGGGCAGCAAATGTCCGGGCGGTATCTGAGGCTGAGGATACGCGAACTGCTGGGGCTGCTGCGCCG
CGGGGGCGCCCACTGCAGGGCCCGGCTGCGGAGGCAGGGACATAGCCGGCTGCGCCAGGGTTACATTCGT
CGGCGGCAGAGTCTGTCCCCCGGGCCCCGCTCCCTGGGGCTGGCTGGGCTGCGCGGCTGCCATCATTGGC
TGCGGCCCGGTCGCGGCTCCCGGGAACGGCGGCAGCGGAGCCGAGCTTTGAGCCACAGCCCCACCTACGG
GTGGCGGCGGCGGCTGTGGCTGCCCAACGCTAAAACTCTGCGGCTGGGCCGGAGTGGGCTGGCTCATTTT
CTCCGACGGGGGTAGCTGTGACTTGTCATCGTCGTCCTTGTAGTCCATGCTAGCGGATCTGACGGTTCAC
TAAACCAGCTCTGCTTATATAGACCTCCCACCGTACACGCCTACCGCCCATTTGCGTCAATGGGGCGGAG
TTGTTACGACATTTTGGAAAGTCCCGTTGATTTTGGTGCCAAAACAAACTCCCATTGACGTCAATGGGGT
GGAGACTTGGAAATCCCCGTGAGTCAAACCGCTATCCACGCCCATTGATGTACTGCCAAAACCGCATCAC
CATGGTAATAGCGATGACTAATACGTAGATGTACTGCCAAGTAGGAAAGTCCCATAAGGTCATGTACTGG
GCATAATGCCAGGCGGGCCATTTACCGTCATTGACGTCAATAGGGGGCGTACTTGGCATATGATAGTCCA
TTTTAAAACATAATTTTAAAACTGCAAACTACCCAAGAAATTATTACTTTCTACGTCACGTATTTTGTAC
TAATATCTTTGTGTTTACAGTCAAATTAATTCCAATTATCTCTCTAACAGCCTTGTATCGTATATGCAAA
TATGAAGGAATCATGGGAAATAGGCCCTCGGTGAAGGGGGCGGCCGCTCGAGGCTAGTCTCGTGATCGAT
ACCGTCGAGATCCGTTCACTAATCGAATGGATCTGTCTCTGTCTCTCTCTCCACCTTCTTCTTCTATTCC
TTCGGGCCTGTCGGGTCCCCTCGGGGTTGGGAGGTGGGTCTGAAACGATAATGGTGAATATCCCTGCCTA
ACTCTATTCACTATAGAAAGTACAGCAAAAACTATTCTTAAACCTACCAAGCCTCCTACTATCATTATGA
ATAATTTTATATACCACAGCCAATTTGTTATGTTAAACCAATTCCACAAACTTGCCCATTTATCTAATTC
CAATAATTCTTGTTCATTCTTTTCTTGCTGGTTTTGCGATTCTTCAATTAAGGAGTGTATTAAGCTTGTG
TAATTGTTAATTTCTCTGTCCCACTCCATCCAGGTCGTGTGATTCCAAATCTGTTCCAGAGATTTATTAC
TCCAACTAGCATTCCAAGGCACAGCAGTGGTGCAAATGAGTTTTCCAGAGCAACCCCAAATCCCCAGGAG
CTGTTGATCCTTTAGGTATCTTTCCACAGCCAGGATTCTTGCCTGGAGCTGCTTGATGCCCCAGACTGTG
AGTTGCAACAGATGCTGTTGCGCCTCAATAGCCCTCAGCAAATTGTTCTGCTGCTGCACTATACCAGACA
ATAATTGTCTGGCCTGTACCGTCAGCGTCATTGACGCTGCGCCCATAGTGCTTCCTGCTGCTCCCAAGAA
CCCAAGGAACAAAGCTCCTATTCCCACTGCTCTTTTTTCTCTCTGCACCACTCTTCTCTTTGCCTTGGTG
GGTGCTACTCCTAATGGTTCAATTTTTACTACTTTATATTTATATAATTCACTTCTCCAATTGTCCCTCA
TATCTCCTCCTCCAGGTCTGAAGATCAGCGGCCGCTTGCTGTGCGGTGGTCTTACTTTTGTTTTGCTCTT
CCTCTATCTTGTCTAAAGCTTCCTTGGTGTCTTTTATCTCTATCCTTTGATGCACACAATAGAGGGTTGC
TACTGTATTATATAATGATCTAAGTTCTTCTGATCCTGTCTGAAGGGATGGTTGTAGCTGTCCCAGTATT
TGTCTACAGCCTTCTGATGTTTCTAACAGGCCAGGATTAACTGCGAATCGTTCTAGCTCCCTGCTTGCCC
ATACTATATGTTTTAATTTATATTTTTTCTTTCCCCCTGGCCTTAACCGAATTTTTTCCCATCGCGATCT
AATTCTCCCCCGCTTAATACTGACGCTCTCGCACCCATCTCTCTCCTTCTAGCCTCCGCTAGTCAAAATT
TTTGGCGTACTCACCAGTCGCCGCCCCTCGCCTCTTGCCGTGCGCGCTTCAGCAAGCCGAGTCCTGCGTC
GAGAGAGCTCCTCTGGTTTCCCTTTCGCTTTCAAGTCCCTGTTCGGGCGCCACTGCTAGAGATTTTCCAC
ACTGACTAAAAGGGTCTGAGGGATCTCTAGTTACCAGAGTCACACAACAGACGGGCACACACTACTTGAA
GCACTCAAGGCAAGCTTTATTGAGGCTTAAGCAGTGGGTTCCCTAGTTAGCCAGAGAGCTCCCAGGCTCA
GATCTGGTCTAACCAGAGAGACCCGTTTATGTATCGAGCTAGGCACTTAAATACAATATCTCTGCAATGC
GGCAATTCAGTGGTTCGTCCAATCCATGTCAGACCCGTCTGTTGCCTTCCTAATAAGGCACGATCGTACC
ACCTTACTTCCACCAATCGGCATGCACGGTGCTTTTTCTCTCCTTGTAAGGCATGTTGCTAACTCATCGT
TACCATGTTGCAAGACTACAAGAGTATTGCATAAGACTACATTAAGCTTGCAGCTCCAGCTTTTGTTCCC
TTTAGTGAGGGTTAATTGCGCGCTTGGCGTAATCATGGTCATAGCTGTTTCCTGTGTGAAATTGTTATCC
GCTCACAATTCCACACAACATACGAGCCGGAAGCATAAAGTGTAAAGCCTGGGGTGCCTAATGAGTGAGC
TAACTCACATTAATTGCGTTGCGCTCACTGCCCGCTTTCCAGTCGGGAAACCTGTCGTGCCAGCTGCATT
AATGAATCGGCCAACGCGCGGGGAGAGGCGGTTTGCGTATTGGGCGCTCTTCCGCTTCCTCGCTCACTGA
CTCGCTGCGCTCGGTCGTTCGGCTGCGGCGAGCGGTATCAGCTCACTCAAAGGCGGTAATACGGTTATCC
ACAGAATCAGGGGATAACGCAGGAAAGAACATGTGAGCAAAAGGCCAGCAAAAGGCCAGGAACCGTAAAA
AGGCCGCGTTGCTGGCGTTTTTCCATAGGCTCCGCCCCCCTGACGAGCATCACAAAAATCGACGCTCAAG
TCAGAGGTGGCGAAACCCGACAGGACTATAAAGATACCAGGCGTTTCCCCCTGGAAGCTCCCTCGTGCGC
TCTCCTGTTCCGACCCTGCCGCTTACCGGATACCTGTCCGCCTTTCTCCCTTCGGGAAGCGTGGCGCTTT
CTCATAGCTCACGCTGTAGGTATCTCAGTTCGGTGTAGGTCGTTCGCTCCAAGCTGGGCTGTGTGCACGA
ACCCCCCGTTCAGCCCGACCGCTGCGCCTTATCCGGTAACTATCGTCTTGAGTCCAACCCGGTAAGACAC
GACTTATCGCCACTGGCAGCAGCCACTGGTAACAGGATTAGCAGAGCGAGGTATGTAGGCGGTGCTACAG
AGTTCTTGAAGTGGTGGCCTAACTACGGCTACACTAGAAGAACAGTATTTGGTATCTGCGCTCTGCTGAA
GCCAGTTACCTTCGGAAAAAGAGTTGGTAGCTCTTGATCCGGCAAACAAACCACCGCTGGTAGCGGTGGT
TTTTTTGTTTGCAAGCAGCAGATTACGCGCAGAAAAAAAGGATCTCAAGAAGATCCTTTGATCTTTTCTA
CGGGGTCTGACGCTCAGTGGAACGAAAACTCACGTTAAGGGATTTTGGTCATGAGATTATCAAAAAGGAT
CTTCACCTAGATCCTTTTAAATTAAAAATGAAGTTTTAAATCAATCTAAAGTATATATGAGTAAACTTGG
TCTGACAGTTACCAATGCTTAATCAGTGAGGCACCTATCTCAGCGATCTGTCTATTTCGTTCATCCATAG
TTGCCTGACTCCCCGTCGTGTAGATAACTACGATACGGGAGGGCTTACCATCTGGCCCCAGTGCTGCAAT
GATACCGCGAGACCCACGCTCACCGGCTCCAGATTTATCAGCAATAAACCAGCCAGCCGGAAGGGCCGAG
CGCAGAAGTGGTCCTGCAACTTTATCCGCCTCCATCCAGTCTATTAATTGTTGCCGGGAAGCTAGAGTAA
GTAGTTCGCCAGTTAATAGTTTGCGCAACGTTGTTGCCATTGCTACAGGCATCGTGGTGTCACGCTCGTC
GTTTGGTATGGCTTCATTCAGCTCCGGTTCCCAACGATCAAGGCGAGTTACATGATCCCCCATGTTGTGC
AAAAAAGCGGTTAGCTCCTTCGGTCCTCCGATCGTTGTCAGAAGTAAGTTGGCCGCAGTGTTATCACTCA
TGGTTATGGCAGCACTGCATAATTCTCTTACTGTCATGCCATCCGTAAGATGCTTTTCTGTGACTGGTGA
GTACTCAACCAAGTCATTCTGAGAATAGTGTATGCGGCGACCGAGTTGCTCTTGCCCGGCGTCAATACGG
GATAATACCGCGCCACATAGCAGAACTTTAAAAGTGCTCATCATTGGAAAACGTTCTTCGGGGCGAAAAC
TCTCAAGGATCTTACCGCTGTTGAGATCCAGTTCGATGTAACCCACTCGTGCACCCAACTGATCTTCAGC
ATCTTTTACTTTCACCAGCGTTTCTGGGTGAGCAAAAACAGGAAGGCAAAATGCCGCAAAAAAGGGAATA
AGGGCGACACGGAAATGTTGAATACTCATACTCTTCCTTTTTCAATATTATTGAAGCATTTATCAGGGTT
ATTGTCTCATGAGCGGATACATATTTGAATGTATTTAGAAAAATAAACAAATAGGGGTTCCGCGCACATT
TCCCCGAAAAGTGCCACCTAAATTGTAAGCGTTAATATTTTGTTAAAATTCGCGTTAAATTTTTGTTAAA
TCAGCTCATTTTTTAACCAATAGGCCGAAATCGGCAAAATCCCTTATAAATCAAAAGAATAGACCGAGAT
AGGGT
[37 nt withheld, positions 8336-8372]
AAAGAACGTGGACTCCAACGTCAAAGG
[49 nt withheld, positions 8400-8448]
T
[91 nt withheld, positions 8450-8540]
G
[124 nt withheld, positions 8542-8665]
CCCATTCGCCATTCAGGCTGCGCAACTGTTGGGAAGGGCGATCGGTGCGGGCCTCTTCGCTATTACGCCA
GCTGGCGAAAGGGGGATGTGCTGCAAGGCGATTAAGTTGGGTAACGCCAGGGTTTTCCCAGTCACGACGT
TGTAAAACGACGGCCAGTGAGCGCGCGTAATACGACTCACTATAGGGCGAATTGGGTACGTCCCTAGGCC
TCCAAAAAAGCCTCCTCACTACTTCTGGAATAGCTCAGAGGCCGAGGCGGCCTCGGCCTCTGCATAAAT
